>Addgene plasmid #121733 | HJ601: pMVP (R4-R3) mCherry open | addgene full sequence | sequence record 237156 | Addgene NGS Result
CTTTCCTGCGTTATCCCCTGATTCTGTGGATAACCGTATTACCGCCTTTGAGTGAGCTGATACCGCTCGC
CGCAGCCGAACGACCGAGCGCAGCGAGTCAGTGAGCGAGGAAGCGGAAGAGCGCCCAATACGCAAACCGC
CTCTCCCCGCGCGTTGGCCGATTCATTAATGCAGCTGGCACGACAGGTTTCCCGACTGGAAAGCGGGCAG
TGAGCGCAACGCAATTAATACGCGTACCGCTAGCCAGGAAGAGTTTGTAGAAACGCAAAAAGGCCATCCG
TCAGGATGGCCTTCTGCTTAGTTTGATGCCTGGCAGTTTATGGCGGGCGTCCTGCCCGCCACCCTCCGGG
CCGTTGCTTCACAACGTTCAAATCCGCTCCCGGCGGATTTGTCCTACTCAGGAGAGCGTTCACCGACAAA
CAACAGATAAAACGAAAGGCCCAGTCTTCCGACTGAGCCTTTCGTTTTATTTGATGCCTGGCAGTTCCCT
ACTCTCGCGTTAACGCTAGCATGGATGTTTTCCCAGTCACGACGTTGTAAAACGACGGCCAGTCTTAAGC
TCGGGCCCCTACAGGTCACTAATACCATCTAAGTAGTTGATTCATAGTGACTGGATATGTTGTGTTTTAC
AGTATTATGTAGTCTGTTTTTTATGCAAAATCTAATTTAATATATTGATATTTATATCATTTTACGTTTC
TCGTTCAACTTTTCTATACAAAGTTGTTACCATGGTGAGCAAGGGCGAGGAGGATAACATGGCCATCATC
AAGGAGTTCATGCGCTTCAAGGTGCACATGGAGGGCTCCGTGAACGGCCACGAGTTCGAGATCGAGGGCG
AGGGCGAGGGCCGCCCCTACGAGGGCACCCAGACCGCCAAGCTGAAGGTGACCAAGGGTGGCCCCCTGCC
CTTCGCCTGGGACATCCTGTCCCCTCAGTTCATGTACGGCTCCAAGGCCTACGTGAAGCACCCCGCCGAC
ATCCCCGACTACTTGAAGCTGTCCTTCCCCGAGGGCTTCAAGTGGGAGCGCGTGATGAACTTCGAGGACG
GCGGCGTGGTGACCGTGACCCAGGACTCCTCCCTGCAGGACGGCGAGTTCATCTACAAGGTGAAGCTGCG
CGGCACCAACTTCCCCTCCGACGGCCCCGTAATGCAGAAGAAGACCATGGGCTGGGAGGCCTCCTCCGAG
CGGATGTACCCCGAGGACGGCGCCCTGAAGGGCGAGATCAAGCAGAGGCTGAAGCTGAAGGACGGCGGCC
ACTACGACGCTGAGGTCAAGACCACCTACAAGGCCAAGAAGCCCGTGCAGCTGCCCGGCGCCTACAACGT
CAACATCAAGTTGGACATCACCTCCCACAACGAGGACTACACCATCGTGGAACAGTACGAACGCGCCGAG
GGCCGCCACTCCACCGGCGGCATGGACGAGCTGTACAAGACAACTTTGTATAATAAAGTTGAACGAGAAA
CGTAAAATGATATAAATATCAATATATTAAATTAGATTTTGCATAAAAAACAGACTACATAATACTGTAA
AACACAACATATCCAGTCACTATGAATCAACTACTTAGATGGTATTAGTGACCTGTACTGCAGGGCGGCC
GCGATATCCCCTATAGTGAGTCGTATTACATGGTCATAGCTGTTTCCTGGCAGCTCTGGCCCGTGTCTCA
AAATCTCTGATGTTACATTGCACAAGATAAAAATATATCATCATGAACAATAAAACTGTCTGCTTACATA
AACAGTAATACAAGGGGTGTTATGAGCCATATTCAACGGGAAACGTCGAGGCCGCGATTAAATTCCAACA
TGGATGCTGATTTATATGGGTATAAATGGGCTCGCGATAATGTCGGGCAATCAGGTGCGACAATCTATCG
CTTGTATGGGAAGCCCGATGCGCCAGAGTTGTTTCTGAAACATGGCAAAGGTAGCGTTGCCAATGATGTT
ACAGATGAGATGGTCAGACTAAACTGGCTGACGGAATTTATGCCTCTTCCGACCATCAAGCATTTTATCC
GTACTCCTGATGATGCATGGTTACTCACCACTGCGATCCCCGGAAAAACAGCATTCCAGGTATTAGAAGA
ATATCCTGATTCAGGTGAAAATATTGTTGATGCGCTGGCAGTGTTCCTGCGCCGGTTGCATTCGATTCCT
GTTTGTAATTGTCCTTTTAACAGCGATCGCGTATTTCGTCTCGCTCAGGCGCAATCACGAATGAATAACG
GTTTGGTTGATGCGAGTGATTTTGATGACGAGCGTAATGGCTGGCCTGTTGAACAAGTCTGGAAAGAAAT
GCATAAACTTTTGCCATTCTCACCGGATTCAGTCGTCACTCATGGTGATTTCTCACTTGATAACCTTATT
TTTGACGAGGGGAAATTAATAGGTTGTATTGATGTTGGACGAGTCGGAATCGCAGACCGATACCAGGATC
TTGCCATCCTATGGAACTGCCTCGGTGAGTTTTCTCCTTCATTACAGAAACGGCTTTTTCAAAAATATGG
TATTGATAATCCTGATATGAATAAATTGCAGTTTCATTTGATGCTCGATGAGTTTTTCTAATCAGAATTG
GTTAATTGGTTGTAACACTGGCAGAGCATTACGCTGACTTGACGGGACGGCGCAAGCTCATGACCAAAAT
CCCTTAACGTGAGTTACGCGTCGTTCCACTGAGCGTCAGACCCCGTAGAAAAGATCAAAGGATCTTCTTG
AGATCCTTTTTTTCTGCGCGTAATCTGCTGCTTGCAAACAAAAAAACCACCGCTACCAGCGGTGGTTTGT
TTGCCGGATCAAGAGCTACCAACTCTTTTTCCGAAGGTAACTGGCTTCAGCAGAGCGCAGATACCAAATA
CTGTTCTTCTAGTGTAGCCGTAGTTAGGCCACCACTTCAAGAACTCTGTAGCACCGCCTACATACCTCGC
TCTGCTAATCCTGTTACCAGTGGCTGCTGCCAGTGGCGATAAGTCGTGTCTTACCGGGTTGGACTCAAGA
CGATAGTTACCGGATAAGGCGCAGCGGTCGGGCTGAACGGGGGGTTCGTGCACACAGCCCAGCTTGGAGC
GAACGACCTACACCGAACTGAGATACCTACAGCGTGAGCTATGAGAAAGCGCCACGCTTCCCGAAGGGAG
AAAGGCGGACAGGTATCCGGTAAGCGGCAGGGTCGGAACAGGAGAGCGCACGAGGGAGCTTCCAGGGGGA
AACGCCTGGTATCTTTATAGTCCTGTCGGGTTTCGCCACCTCTGACTTGAGCGTCGATTTTTGTGATGCT
CGTCAGGGGGGCGGAGCCTATGGAAAAACGCCAGCAACGCGGCCTTTTTACGGTTCCTGGCCTTTTGCTG
GCCTTTTGCTCACATGTT
Features (pLannotate 1.2.2; 11 found; start..end, strand, type, name):
    121..213     +  CDS            lacI (fragment): lac repressor; lacI; The lac repressor binds to the lac operator to inhibit transcription in E. coli. This inhibition can be relieved by adding lactose or isopropyl-β-D-thiogalactopyranoside (IPTG).
    268..295     -  terminator     rrnB T2 terminator: transcription terminator T2 from the E. coli rrnB gene
    427..470     +  terminator     rrnB T1 terminator: Escherichia coli rrnB; transcription terminator T1 from the E. coli rrnB gene
    517..553     -  CDS            lacZα (fragment): LacZα fragment of β-galactosidase; lacZ fragment
    570..726     -  protein_bind   attP4 (fragment): mutant version of attP; recombination site for the Gateway® BP reaction BP Clonase™
    706..726     -  protein_bind   attB4: mutant version of attB; core recombination site for the Gateway® BP reaction BP Clonase™
    732..1439    +  CDS            mCherry: mCherry is a basic (constitutively fluorescent) red fluorescent protein published in 2004, derived from Discosoma sp.. It is reported to be a very rapidly-maturing monomer with low acid sensitivity.
   1441..1564    +  protein_bind   attR3: mutant version of attR; recombination site for the Gateway® LR reaction LR Clonase™
   1620..1638    -  promoter       T7 promoter: promoter for bacteriophage T7 RNA polymerase
   1772..2581    +  CDS            KanR: aminoglycoside phosphotransferase; aph(3')-Ia; confers resistance to kanamycin in bacteria or G418 (Geneticin®) in eukaryotes
   2728..3316    +  rep_origin     ori: high-copy-number ColE1/pMB1/pBR322/pUC origin of replication
