[The description below was written by a language model from this plasmid's Addgene catalogue record and pLannotate feature annotations shown in this document.]
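Description:
HJ601: pMVP (R4-R3) mCherry open is a Gateway entry plasmid from the pMVP modular cloning platform, built by BP recombination into the Invitrogen pDONR221 P4r-P3r donor backbone. It is a small (about 3.4 kb), high-copy bacterial plasmid that replicates from a ColE1/pUC-type origin and is selected with kanamycin through an aminoglycoside phosphotransferase (KanR) gene. The rrnB T1 and T2 terminators upstream of the recombination cassette are standard pDONR elements that insulate the insert from read-through transcription in E. coli. The short lacI and lacZα fragments and the T7 promoter annotated nearby are backbone remnants rather than functional expression elements. M13 forward and reverse primer sites flank the cassette for sequence verification.

The payload is a synthetic mCherry coding sequence of roughly 0.7 kb, encoding the monomeric red fluorescent protein derived from Discosoma. It is supplied in "open" form, meaning without a stop codon, so translation can continue into whatever module is joined downstream. The insert sits between an attR4-type site (annotated automatically as attP4/attB4 fragments) and attR3, and this pair of sites defines its fixed position and orientation in a MultiSite Gateway Pro LR reaction. The plasmid carries no eukaryotic promoter or polyadenylation signal of its own, so it is not an expression vector.

It serves instead as a middle-position building block, to be combined with compatible entry clones and a destination vector in 3- or 4-component assemblies. Typical uses would be in-frame mCherry fusions or fluorescently marked transgene cassettes within the pMVP system for transgene expression and dCas9-based epigenome editing.
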