Addgene plasmid #121733: HJ601: pMVP (R4-R3) mCherry open
Purpose: pMVP R4-R3 entry plasmid, contains mCherry (no stop codon) for 3- or 4-component MultiSite Gateway Pro assembly
Depositing lab: Christopher Newgard. Depositing organization: Duke University. Publication: Creation of versatile cloning platforms for transgene expression and dCas9-based epigenome editing. Haldeman JM, Conway AE, Arlotto ME, Slentz DH, Muoio DM, Becker TC, Newgard CB. Nucleic Acids Res. 2018 Dec 27. pii: 5264291. doi: 10.1093/nar/gky1286. PubMed 30590691.
Backbone
  Vector backbone: pDONR221 P4r-P3r
  Backbone manufacturer: Invitrogen
  Backbone size w/o insert (bp): 2664
  Vector type: Synthetic Biology ; pMVP Gateway Entry Plasmid
Growth in bacteria
  Bacterial resistance: Kanamycin, 50 μg/mL
  Growth temperature: 37°C
  Growth strain: DH5alpha
  Copy number: High Copy
Gene/Insert
  Gene/Insert name: mCherry (open)
  Species: Synthetic
  Insert size (bp): 714
  Cloning method: Gateway Cloning
  Sequencing primers: 5′ M13F; 3′ M13R
Terms and licenses: Academic/Nonprofit Terms; Industry Terms: Not Available to Industry
How to cite: HJ601: pMVP (R4-R3) mCherry open was a gift from Christopher Newgard (Addgene plasmid # 121733 ; http://n2t.net/addgene:121733 ; RRID:Addgene_121733)
